Addgene plasmid #229630: pAAV.RMacL5ET-04.EGFP.BCB2.WPRE
Purpose: L5 extratelencephalic projection neuron Enhancer to drive transgene expression
Depositing lab: William Stauffer. Depositing organization: University of Pittsburgh (University, School of Medicine, and Cancer Institute). Publication: Machine learning identification of enhancers in the rhesus macaque genome. He J, Phan BN, Kerkhoff WG, Alikaya A, Hong T, Brull OR, Fredericks JM, Sedorovitz M, Srinivasan C, Leone MJ, Wirfel OM, Brown A, Dauby S, Tittle RK, Lin MK, Hooks BM, Bostan AC, Gharbawie OA, Byrne LC, Pfenning AR, Stauffer WR. Neuron. 2025 May 21;113(10):1548-1561.e8. doi: 10.1016/j.neuron.2025.04.030. PubMed 40403706.
Backbone
  Vector backbone: pEMS2115 (Addgene Plasmid #49140)
  Vector type: Mammalian Expression
Growth in bacteria
  Bacterial resistance: Ampicillin, 100 μg/mL
  Growth temperature: 37°C
  Growth strain: NEB Stable
  Copy number: High Copy
Gene/Insert
  Gene/Insert name: RMacL5ET-04.EGFP.BCB2
  Species: Synthetic
  Cloning method: Gibson Cloning
Terms and licenses: Academic/Nonprofit Terms; Industry Terms: Not Available to Industry
Depositor comments: Please visit https://doi.org/10.1101/2024.12.01.626253 for bioRxiv preprint.
How to cite: pAAV.RMacL5ET-04.EGFP.BCB2.WPRE was a gift from William Stauffer (Addgene plasmid # 229630 ; http://n2t.net/addgene:229630 ; RRID:Addgene_229630)
