[The description below was written by a language model from this plasmid's Addgene catalogue record and pLannotate feature annotations shown in this document.]
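Description:
pAAV.RMacL5ET-04.EGFP.BCB2.WPRE is an adeno-associated virus transfer plasmid built on the pEMS2115 backbone and catalogued as a mammalian expression vector. It is maintained in E. coli through a high-copy ColE1/pUC-type origin and selected with ampicillin via the β-lactamase gene and its native promoter. The backbone also carries an f1 phage origin and remnants of a lac cloning region (lacZα and lacI fragments, CAP site, lac promoter and operator), which have no role in the payload. The recorded propagation strain is a recombination-reduced type, as is commonly chosen for plasmids with repeat elements such as ITRs.

The payload lies between two AAV2 inverted terminal repeats, both annotated as fragments, which provide the signals for replication and packaging of the intervening DNA into AAV particles. According to the record, expression is driven by RMacL5ET-04, a synthetic enhancer insert intended to direct transgene expression to layer 5 extratelencephalic projection neurons. It comes from work using machine learning to identify enhancers in the rhesus macaque genome. The enhancer is not annotated in the feature table, but the unannotated stretch between the upstream ITR and EGFP is where it would be expected. The record does not say which minimal promoter, if any, accompanies it.

Mammalian codon-optimized EGFP serves as the reporter. It is followed by an unannotated interval that may hold the "BCB2" element named in the insert, possibly a barcode, though the record does not define it. A WPRE then enhances transcript stability and expression, and an SV40 polyadenylation signal follows, annotated on the reverse strand beside a small large T antigen fragment. The construct is suited to producing AAV for labelling and assessing the cell-type specificity of this enhancer in the brain.
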