Features (pLannotate 1.2.2; 15 found; start..end, strand, type, name):
   1605..2324    +  CDS            EGFP: the original enhanced GFP (Yang et al., 1996) mammalian codon-optimized
   2880..3466    +  misc_feature   WPRE: woodchuck hepatitis virus posttranscriptional regulatory element
   3481..3602    -  polyA_signal   SV40 poly(A) signal: SV40 polyadenylation signal
   3625..3693    -  CDS            large T antigen (fragment): large T antigen from SV40 (simian virus 40)
   3771..3901    +  repeat_region  AAV2 ITR (fragment): inverted terminal repeat of adeno-associated virus serotype 2 inverted
   3915..4072    +  CDS            lacZα (fragment): LacZα fragment of β-galactosidase; lacZ fragment
   4077..4505    +  rep_origin     f1 ori (sequence partly withheld): f1 bacteriophage origin of replication; arrow indicates direction of (+) strand synthesis
   4558..4662    +  promoter       AmpR promoter: bla
   4663..5523    +  CDS            AmpR: β-lactamase; bla; confers resistance to ampicillin, carbenicillin, and related antibiotics
   5694..6282    +  rep_origin     ori: high-copy-number ColE1/pMB1/pBR322/pUC origin of replication
   6465..6557    +  CDS            lacI (fragment): lac repressor; lacI; The lac repressor binds to the lac operator to inhibit transcription in E. coli. This inhibition can be relieved by adding lactose or isopropyl-β-D-thiogalactopyranoside (IPTG).
   6570..6591    +  protein_bind   CAP binding site: CAP binding activates transcription in the presence of cAMP. E. coli catabolite activator protein
   6606..6636    +  promoter       lac promoter: promoter for the E. coli lac operon
   6644..6660    +  protein_bind   lac operator: The lac repressor binds to the lac operator to inhibit transcription in E. coli. This inhibition can be relieved by adding lactose or isopropyl-β-D-thiogalactopyranoside (IPTG). lac repressor encoded by lacI
   6721..130     -  repeat_region  AAV2 ITR (fragment) (across the origin): inverted terminal repeat of adeno-associated virus serotype 2 inverted
>Addgene plasmid #229630 | pAAV.RMacL5ET-04.EGFP.BCB2.WPRE | addgene full sequence | sequence record 461588 | Addgene NGS Result
CTGCGCGCTCGCTCGCTCACTGAGGCCGCCCGGGCAAAGCCCGGGCGTCGGGCGACCTTTGGTCGCCCGG
CCTCAGTGAGCGAGCGAGCGCGCAGAGAGGGAGTGGCCAACTCCATCACTAGGGGTTCCTTGTAGTTAAT
GATTAACCCGCCATGCTACTTATCTACGTAGCCATGCTCTAGGAAGATCGGAATTCACTGTTGTCTGCCG
TACGCAACTGAACAGACTCGCCCATATCCTCAAGAAGCTCGTGGTCCACTGTGGGGACAGGCAGGTAACG
TGCAATGCGTGCAGGAAGGAGGAAGCAGAGGTTGCTGGGGAGTGTGGTAGAGGCTCTGCCTGTGATAGCT
GCGGGGCCTTGGGCAGGGCTGCGGGCCGCCCTGCATCTCCACATCACCTGTTGCCTGCAAGTTTCAGAAC
CCAAAACGGGCCGATCAAACCCCCGTCATACTGGTTCTGGCCATCAGAGGGCGCGCGAAGCAGCATTTAG
CGGGACGGAGCAGCACCCCCAACTCTGCAGACCCCTGGGCTGTCCGGGAGCTGGGTACTTATGCCGCTGG
GCCACCAACAGAGAGAGGACATAGGCGCGATGTCCACAAAACTCTGGCTTTACCCCAAACCGTTCCCGGC
TGGAGGAATCTTCCAACGACATGGCACATAGTCTCCTTGTCTTCCACGCTGTTGGGTCTGTGGGGACTCC
TAGTTTCCATGCTCTAGCCTGCAGGCAGGAACATCCAAACTGAGCAGCCGGGGTCCCCCCCACCCCCCAC
CCCGCCCCACGCGGCAACTTTGAGCCTGTGCTGGGACAGAGCCTCTAGTTCCTAAATTAGTCCATGAGGT
CAGAGGCAGCACTGCCATTGTAACGCGATTGGAGAGGATCACGTCACCGGACACGCCCCCAGGCATCTCC
CTGGGTCTCCTAAACTTGGCGGGGAGAAGTTTTAGCCCTTAAGTTTTAGCCTTTAACCCCCATATTCAGA
ACTGTGCGAGTTGGCGAAACCCCACAAATCACAACAAACTGTACACAACACCGAGCTAGAGGTGATCTTT
CTTGTCCATTCCACACAGGCCTTAGTAATGCGTCGCCATAGCAACAGTGTCACTAGTAGCACCAGCACTT
CCCCACACCCTCCCCCTCAGGAATCCGTACTCTCCAGTGAACCCCAGAAACCTCTGGAGAGTTCTGGACA
AGGGCGGAACCCACAACTCCGATTACTCAAGGGAGGCGGGGAAGCTCCACCAGACGCGAAACTGCTGGAA
GATTCCTGGCCCCAAGGCCTCCTCCGGCTCGCTGATTGGCCCAGCGGAGAGTGGGCGGGGCCGGTGAAGA
CTCCTTAAAGGCGCAGGGCGGCGAGCAGGTCACCAGACGCTGACAGCTACTCAGAACCAAATCTGGTTCC
ATCCAGAGACAAGCGAAGACAAGAGAAGCAGAGCGAGCGGCGCGTTCCCGATCCTCGGCCAGGACCAGCC
TTCCCCAGAGCATCCCTGCCGCGGAGCGCAACCTTCCCAGGAGCATCCCTGCCGCGGAGCGCAACTTTCC
CCGGAGCATCCACGCCGCGGAGCGCAGCCTTCCAGAAGCAGAGCGCGGCGCCGCTAGCGCCACCATGGTG
AGCAAGGGCGAGGAGCTGTTCACCGGGGTGGTGCCCATCCTGGTCGAGCTGGACGGCGACGTAAACGGCC
ACAAGTTCAGCGTGTCCGGCGAGGGCGAGGGCGATGCCACCTACGGCAAGCTGACCCTGAAGTTCATCTG
CACCACCGGCAAGCTGCCCGTGCCCTGGCCCACCCTCGTGACCACCCTGACCTACGGCGTGCAGTGCTTC
AGCCGCTACCCCGACCACATGAAGCAGCACGACTTCTTCAAGTCCGCCATGCCCGAAGGCTACGTCCAGG
AGCGCACCATCTTCTTCAAGGACGACGGCAACTACAAGACCCGCGCCGAGGTGAAGTTCGAGGGCGACAC
CCTGGTGAACCGCATCGAGCTGAAGGGCATCGACTTCAAGGAGGACGGCAACATCCTGGGGCACAAGCTG
GAGTACAACTACAACAGCCACAACGTCTATATCATGGCCGACAAGCAGAAGAACGGCATCAAGGTGAACT
TCAAGATCCGCCACAACATCGAGGACGGCAGCGTGCAGCTCGCCGACCACTACCAGCAGAACACCCCCAT
CGGCGACGGCCCCGTGCTGCTGCCCGACAACCACTACCTGAGCACCCAGTCCGCCCTGAGCAAAGACCCC
AACGAGAAGCGCGATCACATGGTCCTGCTGGAGTTCGTGACCGCCGCCGGGATCACTCTCGGCATGGACG
AGCTGTACAAGTAAGTTTAAACACAGGGTTAATCATTAACTACAGGTCGCTCTCATCATCGGATCTTACC
GTGCCTGAAGATAGCTGCAACGACCAAGTAGGAACTCGTGTTGAAGCTCCCTCCACCTTAATTGTCATGT
ACGCGCACCAGTACCGGACCACAGACGTACAACCTCACCTCTCGCCTACCACCATGAACGACCGATGATG
CCGTAGACTGGTGTTCACAACCTGACCTGCATGGTATGTCACTCTCACGTCTGGAGGTAATGATGAACTG
GTCGGAGGTCCGAAGAAGCTAGGACGTGTGTTCGATCTAATACGACCGATATAGTCGTCGGTCATCCTCC
GCGTAATGGTAAGTGTAGAACCAGATTGACTGTGAGGATCTCTGGACTATGTTGGAGAGTAACAGAGCGG
GATTCGCAGTGTTACCCTTAACGAACATGGTCGACCATATTGTAGCAGGACTAGGATTGGAGTCTGGAAT
GAGTATCAGGTATCAATGGTTCGAGCGTTAATCTTACCTTATACGTGAACATCATACTGCTTCGAGCGGC
CGCGATCGCTCAACCTCTGGATTACAAAATTTGTGAAAGATTGACTGGTATTCTTAACTATGTTGCTCCT
TTTACGCTATGTGGATACGCTGCTTTAATGCCTTTGTATCATGCTATTGCTTCCCGTATGGCTTTCATTT
TCTCCTCCTTGTATAAATCCTGGTTGCTGTCTCTTTATGAGGAGTTGTGGCCCGTTGTCAGGCAACGTGG
CGTGGTGTGCACTGTGTTTGCTGACGCAACCCCCACTGGTTGGGGCATTGCCACCACCTGTCAGCTCCTT
TCCGGGACTTTCGCTTTCCCCCTCCCTATTGCCACGGCGGAACTCATCGCCGCCTGCCTTGCCCGCTGCT
GGACAGGGGCTCGGCTGTTGGGCACTGACAATTCCGTGGTGTTGTCGGGGAAATCATCGTCCTTTCCTTG
GCTGCTCGCCTGTGTTGCCACCTGGATTCTGCGCGGGACGTCCTTCTGCTACGTCCCTTCGGCCCTCAAT
CCAGCGGACCTTCCTTCCCGCGGCCTGCTGCCGGCTCTGCGGCCTCTTCCGCGTCTTCGCCTTCGCCCTC
AGACGAGTCGGATCTCCCTTTGGGCCGCCTCCCCGCGATCGCAGACATGATAAGATACATTGATGAGTTT
GGACAAACCACAACTAGAATGCAGTGAAAAAAATGCTTTATTTGTGAAATTTGTGATGCTATTGCTTTAT
TTGTAACCATTATAAGCTGCAATAAACAAGTTAACAACAACAATTGCATTCATTTTATGTTTCAGGTTCA
GGGGGAGATGTGGGAGGTTTTTTAAAGCAAGTAAAACCTCTACAAATGTGGTAGTCGAAATTCCCGATAA
GGATCTTCCTAGAGCATGGCTACGTAGATAAGTAGCATGGCGGGTTAATCATTAACTACAAGGAACCCCT
AGTGATGGAGTTGGCCACTCCCTCTCTGCGCGCTCGCTCGCTCACTGAGGCCGGGCGACCAAAGGTCGCC
CGACGCCCGGGCTTTGCCCGGGCGGCCTCAGTGAGCGAGCGAGCGCGCAGCCTTAATTAACCTAATTCAC
TGGCCGTCGTTTTACAACGTCGTGACTGGGAAAACCCTGGCGTTACCCAACTTAATCGCCTTGCAGCACA
TCCCCCTTTCGCCAGCTGGCGTAATAGCGAAGAGGCCCGCACCGATCGCCCTTCCCAACAGTTGCGCAGC
CTGAATGGCGAATGGG
[124 nt withheld, positions 4077-4200]
C
[91 nt withheld, positions 4202-4292]
A
[49 nt withheld, positions 4294-4342]
CCTTTGACGTTGGAGTCCACGTTCTTT
[37 nt withheld, positions 4370-4406]
ACCCTATCTCGGTCTATTCTTTTGATTTATAAGGGATTTTGCCGATTTCGGCCTATTGGTTAAAAAATGA
GCTGATTTAACAAAAATTTAACGCGAATTTTAACAAAATATTAACGCTTACAATTTAGGTGGCACTTTTC
GGGGAAATGTGCGCGGAACCCCTATTTGTTTATTTTTCTAAATACATTCAAATATGTATCCGCTCATGAG
ACAATAACCCTGATAAATGCTTCAATAATATTGAAAAAGGAAGAGTATGAGTATTCAACATTTCCGTGTC
GCCCTTATTCCCTTTTTTGCGGCATTTTGCCTTCCTGTTTTTGCTCACCCAGAAACGCTGGTGAAAGTAA
AAGATGCTGAAGATCAGTTGGGTGCACGAGTGGGTTACATCGAACTGGATCTCAACAGCGGTAAGATCCT
TGAGAGTTTTCGCCCCGAAGAACGTTTTCCAATGATGAGCACTTTTAAAGTTCTGCTATGTGGCGCGGTA
TTATCCCGTATTGACGCCGGGCAAGAGCAACTCGGTCGCCGCATACACTATTCTCAGAATGACTTGGTTG
AGTACTCACCAGTCACAGAAAAGCATCTTACGGATGGCATGACAGTAAGAGAATTATGCAGTGCTGCCAT
AACCATGAGTGATAACACTGCGGCCAACTTACTTCTGACAACGATCGGAGGACCGAAGGAGCTAACCGCT
TTTTTGCACAACATGGGGGATCATGTAACTCGCCTTGATCGTTGGGAACCGGAGCTGAATGAAGCCATAC
CAAACGACGAGCGTGACACCACGATGCCTGTAGCAATGGCAACAACGTTGCGCAAACTATTAACTGGCGA
ACTACTTACTCTAGCTTCCCGGCAACAATTAATAGACTGGATGGAGGCGGATAAAGTTGCAGGACCACTT
CTGCGCTCGGCCCTTCCGGCTGGCTGGTTTATTGCTGATAAATCTGGAGCCGGTGAGCGTGGGTCTCGCG
GTATCATTGCAGCACTGGGGCCAGATGGTAAGCCCTCCCGTATCGTAGTTATCTACACGACGGGGAGTCA
GGCAACTATGGATGAACGAAATAGACAGATCGCTGAGATAGGTGCCTCACTGATTAAGCATTGGTAACTG
TCAGACCAAGTTTACTCATATATACTTTAGATTGATTTAAAACTTCATTTTTAATTTAAAAGGATCTAGG
TGAAGATCCTTTTTGATAATCTCATGACCAAAATCCCTTAACGTGAGTTTTCGTTCCACTGAGCGTCAGA
CCCCGTAGAAAAGATCAAAGGATCTTCTTGAGATCCTTTTTTTCTGCGCGTAATCTGCTGCTTGCAAACA
AAAAAACCACCGCTACCAGCGGTGGTTTGTTTGCCGGATCAAGAGCTACCAACTCTTTTTCCGAAGGTAA
CTGGCTTCAGCAGAGCGCAGATACCAAATACTGTTCTTCTAGTGTAGCCGTAGTTAGGCCACCACTTCAA
GAACTCTGTAGCACCGCCTACATACCTCGCTCTGCTAATCCTGTTACCAGTGGCTGCTGCCAGTGGCGAT
AAGTCGTGTCTTACCGGGTTGGACTCAAGACGATAGTTACCGGATAAGGCGCAGCGGTCGGGCTGAACGG
GGGGTTCGTGCACACAGCCCAGCTTGGAGCGAACGACCTACACCGAACTGAGATACCTACAGCGTGAGCT
ATGAGAAAGCGCCACGCTTCCCGAAGGGAGAAAGGCGGACAGGTATCCGGTAAGCGGCAGGGTCGGAACA
GGAGAGCGCACGAGGGAGCTTCCAGGGGGAAACGCCTGGTATCTTTATAGTCCTGTCGGGTTTCGCCACC
TCTGACTTGAGCGTCGATTTTTGTGATGCTCGTCAGGGGGGCGGAGCCTATGGAAAAACGCCAGCAACGC
GGCCTTTTTACGGTTCCTGGCCTTTTGCTGGCCTTTTGCTCACATGTTCTTTCCTGCGTTATCCCCTGAT
TCTGTGGATAACCGTATTACCGCCTTTGAGTGAGCTGATACCGCTCGCCGCAGCCGAACGACCGAGCGCA
GCGAGTCAGTGAGCGAGGAAGCGGAAGAGCGCCCAATACGCAAACCGCCTCTCCCCGCGCGTTGGCCGAT
TCATTAATGCAGCTGGCACGACAGGTTTCCCGACTGGAAAGCGGGCAGTGAGCGCAACGCAATTAATGTG
AGTTAGCTCACTCATTAGGCACCCCAGGCTTTACACTTTATGCTTCCGGCTCGTATGTTGTGTGGAATTG
TGAGCGGATAACAATTTCACACAGGAAACAGCTATGACCATGATTACGCCAGATTTAATTAAGGCCTTAA
TTAGG
